Addgene plasmid #109058: pBCSK_HIS3_I
Purpose: yeast shuttle vector with deletable CEN6-ARSH4 cassette. For teaching purposes.
Depositing lab: Colin Logie. Depositing organization: Radboud University Nijmegen.
Backbone
  Vector backbone: Bluescript
  Vector type: Bacterial Expression, Yeast Expression, Cre/Lox
Growth in bacteria
  Bacterial resistance: Chloramphenicol, 25 μg/mL
  Growth temperature: 37°C
  Growth strain: DH5alpha
  Copy number: High Copy
Gene/Insert
  Gene/Insert name: HIS3
  Species: S. cerevisiae (budding yeast); Zygosaccharomyces rouxii
  Entrez Gene: HIS3 (a.k.a. YOR202W, HIS10, HIS8)
  Promoter: HIS3
  Cloning method: Restriction Enzyme; 5′ cloning site unknown (unknown if destroyed); 3′ cloning site unknown (unknown if destroyed)
  Sequencing primers: 5′ unknown; 3′ unknown
Terms and licenses: Academic/Nonprofit Terms; Industry Terms: Not Available to Industry
How to cite: pBCSK_HIS3_I was a gift from Colin Logie (Addgene plasmid # 109058 ; http://n2t.net/addgene:109058 ; RRID:Addgene_109058)
