[The description below was written by a language model from this plasmid's Addgene catalogue record and pLannotate feature annotations shown in this document.]
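Description:
pBCSK_HIS3_I is a small (about 5.2 kb) E. coli–yeast shuttle vector built on a chloramphenicol-resistant Bluescript backbone and deposited for teaching purposes. In bacteria it replicates from a high-copy ColE1/pUC-type origin and is selected through a complete chloramphenicol acetyltransferase gene driven by the cat promoter. Only a truncated β-lactamase fragment with its promoter remains, so ampicillin selection should not be expected. The usual Bluescript elements are still present: an f1 origin for single-stranded DNA production, the lac promoter/operator region with a lacZα fragment, and T3 and T7 promoters flanking the interrupted multiple cloning site.

The yeast-specific parts sit within that cloning region. The S. cerevisiae HIS3 gene, under its own promoter and carrying a short remnant of the neighbouring MRM1/PET56 gene, provides an auxotrophic marker for selection in his3 strains. Next to it is a CEN6-ARSH4 cassette, which supplies centromere function and autonomous replication so the plasmid is maintained as a stable, low-copy episome. This cassette is flanked by two loxP sites in the same orientation, so Cre recombinase can excise it. Excision would leave a HIS3 plasmid with no annotated yeast replication or segregation element, and the loss of stable histidine prototrophy gives a readout of site-specific recombination and of what centromeres and origins do.

The catalogue lists Zygosaccharomyces rouxii as a second source species, but neither feature table annotates an element attributable to it, and the record does not explain its role. The depositor and sequencing-derived records differ by only two nucleotides in length and show the same architecture.
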