Features (pLannotate 1.2.2; 21 found; start..end, strand, type, name):
     24..129     +  promoter       AmpR promoter: bla
    130..339     +  CDS            AmpR (fragment): β-lactamase; bla; confers resistance to ampicillin, carbenicillin, and related antibiotics
    617..1276    -  CDS            CmR: chloramphenicol acetyltransferase; cat; confers resistance to chloramphenicol
   1277..1379    -  promoter       cat promoter: promoter of the E. coli cat gene encoding chloramphenicol acetyltransferase
   1599..2187    +  rep_origin     ori: high-copy-number ColE1/pMB1/pBR322/pUC origin of replication
   2370..2462    +  CDS            lacI (fragment): lac repressor; lacI; The lac repressor binds to the lac operator to inhibit transcription in E. coli. This inhibition can be relieved by adding lactose or isopropyl-β-D-thiogalactopyranoside (IPTG).
   2475..2496    +  protein_bind   CAP binding site: CAP binding activates transcription in the presence of cAMP. E. coli catabolite activator protein
   2511..2541    +  promoter       lac promoter: promoter for the E. coli lac operon
   2549..2565    +  protein_bind   lac operator: The lac repressor binds to the lac operator to inhibit transcription in E. coli. This inhibition can be relieved by adding lactose or isopropyl-β-D-thiogalactopyranoside (IPTG). lac repressor encoded by lacI
   2610..2628    +  promoter       T3 promoter: promoter for bacteriophage T3 RNA polymerase
   2641..2676    +  misc_feature   MCS (fragment): pBluescript multiple cloning site
   2713..2746    -  protein_bind   loxP: Cre-mediated recombination occurs in the 8-bp core sequence (GCATACAT). Cre recombinase
   2818..3321    -  misc_feature   CEN/ARS: S. cerevisiae CEN6 centromere fused to an autonomously replicating sequence
   3376..3409    -  protein_bind   loxP: Cre-mediated recombination occurs in the 8-bp core sequence (GCATACAT). Cre recombinase
   3411..3430    +  misc_feature   MCS (fragment): pBluescript multiple cloning site
   3431..3487    -  CDS            MRM1 (fragment): MRM1_YEAST - Also known as PET56 From Saccharomyces cerevisiae (strain ATCC 204508 / S288c) (Baker's yeast).
   3537..3724    +  promoter       HIS3 promoter: S. cerevisiae HIS3
   3725..4384    +  CDS            HIS3: imidazoleglycerol-phosphate dehydratase, required for histidine biosynthesis; S. cerevisiae HIS3; yeast auxotrophic marker
   4582..4600    -  promoter       T7 promoter: promoter for bacteriophage T7 RNA polymerase
   4608..4763    +  CDS            lacZα (fragment): LacZα fragment of β-galactosidase; lacZ fragment
   4768..5196    +  rep_origin     f1 ori (sequence partly withheld): f1 bacteriophage origin of replication; arrow indicates direction of (+) strand synthesis
>Addgene plasmid #109058 | pBCSK_HIS3_I | depositor full sequence | sequence record 205852 | pBCSK_HIS3_I sequence 5225 bps
GTGGCACTTTTCGGGGAAATGTGCGCGGAACCCCTATTTGTTTATTTTTCTAAATACATTCAAATATGTA
TCCGCTCATGAGACAATAACCCTTGATAAATGCTTCAATAATATTGAAAAAGGAAGAGTATGAGTATTCA
ACATTTCCGTGTCGCCCTTATTCCCTTTTTTGCGGCATTTTGCCTTCCTGTTTTTGCTCACCCAGAAACG
CTGGTGAAAGTAAAAGATGCTGAAGATCAGTTGGGTGCACGAGTGGGTTACATCGAACTGGATCTCAACA
GCGGTAAGATCCTTGAGAGTTTTCGCCCCGAAGAACGTTTTCCAATGATGAGCACTTTTGATCAGAAAAA
AAGGATCATATCGTCAATTATTACCTCCACGGGGAGAGCCTGAGCAAACTGGCCTCAGGCATTTGAGAAG
CACACGGTCACACTGCTTCCGGTAGTCAATAAACCGGTAAACCAGCAATAGACATAAGCGGCTATTTAAC
GACCCTGCCCTGAACCGACGACCGGGTCGAATTTGCTTTCGAATTTCTGCCATTCATCCGCTTATTATCA
CTTATTCAGGCGTAGCAACCAGGCGTTTAAGGGCACCAATAACTGCCTTAAAAAAATTACGCCCCGCCCT
GCCACTCATCGCAGTACTGTTGTAATTCATTAAGCATTCTGCCGACATGGAAGCCATCACAAACGGCATG
ATGAACCTGAATCGCCAGCGGCATCAGCACCTTGTCGCCTTGCGTATAATATTTGCCCATGGTGAAAACG
GGGGCGAAGAAGTTGTCCATATTGGCCACGTTTAAATCAAAACTGGTGAAACTCACCCAGGGATTGGCTG
AGACGAAAAACATATTCTCAATAAACCCTTTAGGGAAATAGGCCAGGTTTTCACCGTAACACGCCACATC
TTGCGAATATATGTGTAGAAACTGCCGGAAATCGTCGTGGTATTCACTCCAGAGCGATGAAAACGTTTCA
GTTTGCTCATGGAAAACGGTGTAACAAGGGTGAACACTATCCCATATCACCAGCTCACCGTCTTTCATTG
CCATACGTAATTCCGGATGAGCATTCATCAGGCGGGCAAGAATGTGAATAAAGGCCGGATAAAACTTGTG
CTTATTTTTCTTTACGGTCTTTAAAAAGGCCGTAATATCCAGCTGAACGGTCTGGTTATAGGTACATTGA
GCAACTGACTGAAATGCCTCAAAATGTTCTTTACGATGCCATTGGGATATATCAACGGTGGTATATCCAG
TGATTTTTTTCTCCATTTTAGCTTCCTTAGCTCCTGAAAATCTCGACAACTCAAAAAATACGCCCGGTAG
TGATCTTATTTCATTATGGTGAAAGTTGGAACCTCTTACGTGCCGATCAACGTCTCATTTTCGCCAAAAG
TTGGCCCAGGGCTTCCCGGTATCAACAGGGACACCAGGATTTATTTATTCTGCGAAGTGATCTTCCGTCA
CAGGTATTTATTCGGTCGAAAAGGATCTAGGTGAAGATCCTTTTTGATAATCTCATGACCAAAATCCCTT
AACGTGAGTTTTCGTTCCACTGAGCGTCAGACCCCGTAGAAAAGATCAAAGGATCTTCTTGAGATCCTTT
TTTTCTGCGCGTAATCTGCTGCTTGCAAACAAAAAAACCACCGCTACCAGCGGTGGTTTGTTTGCCGGAT
CAAGAGCTACCAACTCTTTTTCCGAAGGTAACTGGCTTCAGCAGAGCGCAGATACCAAATACTGTCCTTC
TAGTGTAGCCGTAGTTAGGCCACCACTTCAAGAACTCTGTAGCACCGCCTACATACCTCGCTCTGCTAAT
CCTGTTACCAGTGGCTGCTGCCAGTGGCGATAAGTCGTGTCTTACCGGGTTGGACTCAAGACGATAGTTA
CCGGATAAGGCGCAGCGGTCGGGCTGAACGGGGGGTTCGTGCACACAGCCCAGCTTGGAGCGAACGACCT
ACACCGAACTGAGATACCTACAGCGTGAGCTATGAGAAAGCGCCACGCTTCCCGAAGGGAGAAAGGCGGA
CAGGTATCCGGTAAGCGGCAGGGTCGGAACAGGAGAGCGCACGAGGGAGCTTCCAGGGGGAAACGCCTGG
TATCTTTATAGTCCTGTCGGGTTTCGCCACCTCTGACTTGAGCGTCGATTTTTGTGATGCTCGTCAGGGG
GGCGGAGCCTATGGAAAAACGCCAGCAACGCGGCCTTTTTACGGTTCCTGGCCTTTTGCTGGCCTTTTGC
TCACATGTTCTTTCCTGCGTTATCCCCTGATTCTGTGGATAACCGTATTACCGCCTTTGAGTGAGCTGAT
ACCGCTCGCCGCAGCCGAACGACCGAGCGCAGCGAGTCAGTGAGCGAGGAAGCGGAAGAGCGCCCAATAC
GCAAACCGCCTCTCCCCGCGCGTTGGCCGATTCATTAATGCAGCTGGCACGACAGGTTTCCCGACTGGAA
AGCGGGCAGTGAGCGCAACGCAATTAATGTGAGTTAGCTCACTCATTAGGCACCCCAGGCTTTACACTTT
ATGCTTCCGGCTCGTATGTTGTGTGGAATTGTGAGCGGATAACAATTTCACACAGGAAACAGCTATGACC
ATGATTACGCCAAGCGCGCAATTAACCCTCACTAAAGGGAACAAAAGCTGGAGCTCCACCGCGGTGGCGG
CCGCTCTAGAACTAGTTGATGAAAGAATACGTTATTCTTTCATCAACCATGGATAACTTCGTATAATGTA
TGCTATACGAAGTTATTTCGACAGGGGCCTCGTGATACGCCTATTTTTATAGGTTAATGTCATGGATAAT
AATGGTTTCTTAGGACGGATCGCTTGCCTGTAACTTACACGCGCCTCGTATCTTTTAATGATGGAATAAT
TTGGGAATTTACTCTGTGTTTATTTATTTTTATGTTTTGTATTTGGATTTTAGAAAGTAAATAAAGAAGG
TAGAAGAGTTACGGAATGAAGAAAAAAAAATAAACAAAGGTTTAAAAAATTTCAACAAAAAGCGTACTTT
ACATATATATTTATTAGACAAGAAAAGCAGATTAAATAGATATACATTCGATTAACGATAAGTAAAATGT
AAAATCACAGGATTTTCGTGTGTGGTCTTCTACACAGACAAGATGAAACAATTCGGCATTAATACCTGAG
AGCAGGAAGAGCAAGATAAAAGGTAGTATTTGTTGGCGATCCCCCTAGAGTCTTTTACATCTTCGGAAAA
CAAAAACTATTTTTTCTTTAATTTCTTTTTTTACTTTCTATTTTTAATTTATATATTTATATTAAAAAAT
TTAAATTATAATTATTTTTATAGCACGTGATGAAAAGGACCCTGCTAGTTGATGAAAGAATACGTTATTC
TTTCATCAACCATGGATAACTTCGTATAATGTATGCTATACGAAGTTATTTCGAGGGGGGGCCCGGTACC
AGCGCTAGGAGTCACTGCCAGGTATCGTTTGAACACGGCATTAGTCAGGGAAGTCATAACACAGTCCTTT
CCCGCAATTTTCTTTTTCTATTACTCTTGGCCTCCTCTAGTACACTCTATATTTTTTTATGCCTCGGTAA
TGATTTTCATTTTTTTTTTTCCACCTAGCGGATGACTCTTTTTTTTTCTTAGCGATTGGCATTATCACAT
AATGAATTATACATTATATAAAGTAATGTGATTTCTTCGAAGAATATACTAAAAAATGAGCAGGCAAGAT
AAACGAAGGCAAAGATGACAGAGCAGAAAGCCCTAGTAAAGCGTATTACAAATGAAACCAAGATTCAGAT
TGCGATCTCTTTAAAGGGTGGTCCCCTAGCGATAGAGCACTCGATCTTCCCAGAAAAAGAGGCAGAAGCA
GTAGCAGAACAGGCCACACAATCGCAAGTGATTAACGTCCACACAGGTATAGGGTTTCTGGACCATATGA
TACATGCTCTGGCCAAGCATTCCGGCTGGTCGCTAATCGTTGAGTGCATTGGTGACTTACACATAGACGA
CCATCACACCACTGAAGACTGCGGGATTGCTCTCGGTCAAGCTTTTAAAGAGGCCCTACTGGCGCGTGGA
GTAAAAAGGTTTGGATCAGGATTTGCGCCTTTGGATGAGGCACTTTCCAGAGCGGTGGTAGATCTTTCGA
ACAGGCCGTACGCAGTTGTCGAACTTGGTTTGCAAAGGGAGAAAGTAGGAGATCTCTCTTGCGAGATGAT
CCCGCATTTTCTTGAAAGCTTTGCAGAGGCTAGCAGAATTACCCTCCACGTTGATTGTCTGCGAGGCAAG
AATGATCATCACCGTAGTGAGAGTGCGTTCAAGGCTCTTGCGGTTGCCATAAGAGAAGCCACCTCGCCCA
ATGGTACCAACGATGTTCCCTCCACCAAAGGTGTTCTTATGTAGTGACACCGATTATTTAAAGCTGCAGC
ATACGATATATATACATGTGTATATATGTATACCTATGAATGTCAGTAAGTATGTATACGAACAGTATGA
TACTGAAGATGACAAGGTAATGCATCATTCTATACGTGTCATTCTGAACGAGGCGCGGCTGCTAGCTCGA
GCATGCTGCAGGCGCGCCGTACCCAATTCGCCCTATAGTGAGTCGTATTACGCGCGCTCACTGGCCGTCG
TTTTACAACGTCGTGACTGGGAAAACCCTGGCGTTACCCAACTTAATCGCCTTGCAGCACATCCCCCTTT
CGCCAGCTGGCGTAATAGCGAAGAGGCCCGCACCGATCGCCCTTCCCAACAGTTGCGCAGCCTGAATGGC
GAATGGG
[124 nt withheld, positions 4768-4891]
C
[91 nt withheld, positions 4893-4983]
A
[49 nt withheld, positions 4985-5033]
CCTTTGACGTTGGAGTCCACGTTCTTT
[37 nt withheld, positions 5061-5097]
ACCCTATCTCGGTCTATTCTTTTGATTTATAAGGGATTTTGCCGATTTCGGCCTATTGGTTAAAAAATGA
GCTGATTTAACAAAAATTTAACGCGAATTTTAACAAAATATTAACGCTTACAATTTAG
