Features (pLannotate 1.2.2; 22 found; start..end, strand, type, name):
      1..58      +  rep_origin     RSF ori (fragment): Plasmids containing the RSF 1030 origin of replication can be propagated in E. coli cells that contain additional plasmids with compatible origins.
     60..152     +  CDS            lacI (fragment): lac repressor; lacI; The lac repressor binds to the lac operator to inhibit transcription in E. coli. This inhibition can be relieved by adding lactose or isopropyl-β-D-thiogalactopyranoside (IPTG).
    165..186     +  protein_bind   CAP binding site: CAP binding activates transcription in the presence of cAMP. E. coli catabolite activator protein
    201..231     +  promoter       lac promoter: promoter for the E. coli lac operon
    239..255     +  protein_bind   lac operator: The lac repressor binds to the lac operator to inhibit transcription in E. coli. This inhibition can be relieved by adding lactose or isopropyl-β-D-thiogalactopyranoside (IPTG). lac repressor encoded by lacI
    300..318     +  promoter       T3 promoter: promoter for bacteriophage T3 RNA polymerase
    331..366     +  misc_feature   MCS (fragment): pBluescript multiple cloning site
    403..436     -  protein_bind   loxP: Cre-mediated recombination occurs in the 8-bp core sequence (GCATACAT). Cre recombinase
    507..1010    -  misc_feature   CEN/ARS: S. cerevisiae CEN6 centromere fused to an autonomously replicating sequence
   1065..1098    -  protein_bind   loxP: Cre-mediated recombination occurs in the 8-bp core sequence (GCATACAT). Cre recombinase
   1100..1119    +  misc_feature   MCS (fragment): pBluescript multiple cloning site
   1120..1176    -  CDS            MRM1 (fragment): MRM1_YEAST - Also known as PET56 From Saccharomyces cerevisiae (strain ATCC 204508 / S288c) (Baker's yeast).
   1226..1413    +  promoter       HIS3 promoter: S. cerevisiae HIS3
   1414..2076    +  CDS            HIS3: imidazoleglycerol-phosphate dehydratase, required for histidine biosynthesis; S. cerevisiae HIS3; yeast auxotrophic marker
   2274..2292    -  promoter       T7 promoter: promoter for bacteriophage T7 RNA polymerase
   2300..2455    +  CDS            lacZα (fragment): LacZα fragment of β-galactosidase; lacZ fragment
   2460..2888    +  rep_origin     f1 ori (sequence partly withheld): f1 bacteriophage origin of replication; arrow indicates direction of (+) strand synthesis
   2941..3045    +  promoter       AmpR promoter: bla
   3046..3255    +  CDS            AmpR (fragment): β-lactamase; bla; confers resistance to ampicillin, carbenicillin, and related antibiotics
   3534..4193    -  CDS            CmR: chloramphenicol acetyltransferase; cat; confers resistance to chloramphenicol
   4194..4296    -  promoter       cat promoter: promoter of the E. coli cat gene encoding chloramphenicol acetyltransferase
   4516..5104    +  rep_origin     ori: high-copy-number ColE1/pMB1/pBR322/pUC origin of replication
>Addgene plasmid #109058 | pBCSK_HIS3_I | addgene full sequence | sequence record 209548 | Addgene NGS Result
ACCGCTCGCCGCAGCCGAACGACCGAGCGCAGCGAGTCAGTGAGCGAGGAAGCGGAAGAGCGCCCAATAC
GCAAACCGCCTCTCCCCGCGCGTTGGCCGATTCATTAATGCAGCTGGCACGACAGGTTTCCCGACTGGAA
AGCGGGCAGTGAGCGCAACGCAATTAATGTGAGTTAGCTCACTCATTAGGCACCCCAGGCTTTACACTTT
ATGCTTCCGGCTCGTATGTTGTGTGGAATTGTGAGCGGATAACAATTTCACACAGGAAACAGCTATGACC
ATGATTACGCCAAGCGCGCAATTAACCCTCACTAAAGGGAACAAAAGCTGGAGCTCCACCGCGGTGGCGG
CCGCTCTAGAACTAGTTGATGAAAGAATACGTTATTCTTTCATCAACCATGGATAACTTCGTATAATGTA
TGCTATACGAAGTTATTTCGACAGGGGCCTCGTGATACGCCTATTTTTATAGGTTAATGTCATGATAATA
ATGGTTTCTTAGGACGGATCGCTTGCCTGTAACTTACACGCGCCTCGTATCTTTTAATGATGGAATAATT
TGGGAATTTACTCTGTGTTTATTTATTTTTATGTTTTGTATTTGGATTTTAGAAAGTAAATAAAGAAGGT
AGAAGAGTTACGGAATGAAGAAAAAAAAATAAACAAAGGTTTAAAAAATTTCAACAAAAAGCGTACTTTA
CATATATATTTATTAGACAAGAAAAGCAGATTAAATAGATATACATTCGATTAACGATAAGTAAAATGTA
AAATCACAGGATTTTCGTGTGTGGTCTTCTACACAGACAAGATGAAACAATTCGGCATTAATACCTGAGA
GCAGGAAGAGCAAGATAAAAGGTAGTATTTGTTGGCGATCCCCCTAGAGTCTTTTACATCTTCGGAAAAC
AAAAACTATTTTTTCTTTAATTTCTTTTTTTACTTTCTATTTTTAATTTATATATTTATATTAAAAAATT
TAAATTATAATTATTTTTATAGCACGTGATGAAAAGGACCCTGCTAGTTGATGAAAGAATACGTTATTCT
TTCATCAACCATGGATAACTTCGTATAATGTATGCTATACGAAGTTATTTCGAGGGGGGGCCCGGTACCA
GCGCTAGGAGTCACTGCCAGGTATCGTTTGAACACGGCATTAGTCAGGGAAGTCATAACACAGTCCTTTC
CCGCAATTTTCTTTTTCTATTACTCTTGGCCTCCTCTAGTACACTCTATATTTTTTTATGCCTCGGTAAT
GATTTTCATTTTTTTTTTTCCACCTAGCGGATGACTCTTTTTTTTTCTTAGCGATTGGCATTATCACATA
ATGAATTATACATTATATAAAGTAATGTGATTTCTTCGAAGAATATACTAAAAAATGAGCAGGCAAGATA
AACGAAGGCAAAGATGACAGAGCAGAAAGCCCTAGTAAAGCGTATTACAAATGAAACCAAGATTCAGATT
GCGATCTCTTTAAAGGGTGGTCCCCTAGCGATAGAGCACTCGATCTTCCCAGAAAAAGAGGCAGAAGCAG
TAGCAGAACAGGCCACACAATCGCAAGTGATTAACGTCCACACAGGTATAGGGTTTCTGGACCATATGAT
ACATGCTCTGGCCAAGCATTCCGGCTGGTCGCTAATCGTTGAGTGCATTGGTGACTTACACATAGACGAC
CATCACACCACTGAAGACTGCGGGATTGCTCTCGGTCAAGCTTTTAAAGAGGCCCTAGGGGCCGTGCGTG
GAGTAAAAAGGTTTGGATCAGGATTTGCGCCTTTGGATGAGGCACTTTCCAGAGCGGTGGTAGATCTTTC
GAACAGGCCGTACGCAGTTGTCGAACTTGGTTTGCAAAGGGAGAAAGTAGGAGATCTCTCTTGCGAGATG
ATCCCGCATTTTCTTGAAAGCTTTGCAGAGGCTAGCAGAATTACCCTCCACGTTGATTGTCTGCGAGGCA
AGAATGATCATCACCGTAGTGAGAGTGCGTTCAAGGCTCTTGCGGTTGCCATAAGAGAAGCCACCTCGCC
CAATGGTACCAACGATGTTCCCTCCACCAAAGGTGTTCTTATGTAGTGACACCGATTATTTAAAGCTGCA
GCATACGATATATATACATGTGTATATATGTATACCTATGAATGTCAGTAAGTATGTATACGAACAGTAT
GATACTGAAGATGACAAGGTAATGCATCATTCTATACGTGTCATTCTGAACGAGGCGCGGCTGCTAGCTC
GAGCATGCTGCAGGCGCGCCGTACCCAATTCGCCCTATAGTGAGTCGTATTACGCGCGCTCACTGGCCGT
CGTTTTACAACGTCGTGACTGGGAAAACCCTGGCGTTACCCAACTTAATCGCCTTGCAGCACATCCCCCT
TTCGCCAGCTGGCGTAATAGCGAAGAGGCCCGCACCGATCGCCCTTCCCAACAGTTGCGCAGCCTGAATG
GCGAATGGG
[124 nt withheld, positions 2460-2583]
C
[91 nt withheld, positions 2585-2675]
A
[49 nt withheld, positions 2677-2725]
CCTTTGACGTTGGAGTCCACGTTCTTT
[37 nt withheld, positions 2753-2789]
ACCCTATCTCGGTCTATTCTTTTGATTTATAAGGGATTTTGCCGATTTCGGCCTATTGGTTAAAAAATGA
GCTGATTTAACAAAAATTTAACGCGAATTTTAACAAAATATTAACGCTTACAATTTAGGTGGCACTTTTC
GGGGAAATGTGCGCGGAACCCCTATTTGTTTATTTTTCTAAATACATTCAAATATGTATCCGCTCATGAG
ACAATAACCCTGATAAATGCTTCAATAATATTGAAAAAGGAAGAGTATGAGTATTCAACATTTCCGTGTC
GCCCTTATTCCCTTTTTTGCGGCATTTTGCCTTCCTGTTTTTGCTCACCCAGAAACGCTGGTGAAAGTAA
AAGATGCTGAAGATCAGTTGGGTGCACGAGTGGGTTACATCGAACTGGATCTCAACAGCGGTAAGATCCT
TGAGAGTTTTCGCCCCGAAGAACGTTTTCCAATGATGAGCACTTTTTGATCAGAAAAAAAGGATCATATC
GTCAATTATTACCTCCACGGGGAGAGCCTGAGCAAACTGGCCTCAGGCATTTGAGAAGCACACGGTCACA
CTGCTTCCGGTAGTCAATAAACCGGTAAACCAGCAATAGACATAAGCGGCTATTTAACGACCCTGCCCTG
AACCGACGACCGGGTCGAATTTGCTTTCGAATTTCTGCCATTCATCCGCTTATTATCACTTATTCAGGCG
TAGCAACCAGGCGTTTAAGGGCACCAATAACTGCCTTAAAAAAATTACGCCCCGCCCTGCCACTCATCGC
AGTACTGTTGTAATTCATTAAGCATTCTGCCGACATGGAAGCCATCACAAACGGCATGATGAACCTGAAT
CGCCAGCGGCATCAGCACCTTGTCGCCTTGCGTATAATATTTGCCCATGGTGAAAACGGGGGCGAAGAAG
TTGTCCATATTGGCCACGTTTAAATCAAAACTGGTGAAACTCACCCAGGGATTGGCTGAGACGAAAAACA
TATTCTCAATAAACCCTTTAGGGAAATAGGCCAGGTTTTCACCGTAACACGCCACATCTTGCGAATATAT
GTGTAGAAACTGCCGGAAATCGTCGTGGTATTCACTCCAGAGCGATGAAAACGTTTCAGTTTGCTCATGG
AAAACGGTGTAACAAGGGTGAACACTATCCCATATCACCAGCTCACCGTCTTTCATTGCCATACGTAATT
CCGGATGAGCATTCATCAGGCGGGCAAGAATGTGAATAAAGGCCGGATAAAACTTGTGCTTATTTTTCTT
TACGGTCTTTAAAAAGGCCGTAATATCCAGCTGAACGGTCTGGTTATAGGTACATTGAGCAACTGACTGA
AATGCCTCAAAATGTTCTTTACGATGCCATTGGGATATATCAACGGTGGTATATCCAGTGATTTTTTTCT
CCATTTTAGCTTCCTTAGCTCCTGAAAATCTCGACAACTCAAAAAATACGCCCGGTAGTGATCTTATTTC
ATTATGGTGAAAGTTGGAACCTCTTACGTGCCGATCAACGTCTCATTTTCGCCAAAAGTTGGCCCAGGGC
TTCCCGGTATCAACAGGGACACCAGGATTTATTTATTCTGCGAAGTGATCTTCCGTCACAGGTATTTATT
CGGTCGAAAAGGATCTAGGTGAAGATCCTTTTTGATAATCTCATGACCAAAATCCCTTAACGTGAGTTTT
CGTTCCACTGAGCGTCAGACCCCGTAGAAAAGATCAAAGGATCTTCTTGAGATCCTTTTTTTCTGCGCGT
AATCTGCTGCTTGCAAACAAAAAAACCACCGCTACCAGCGGTGGTTTGTTTGCCGGATCAAGAGCTACCA
ACTCTTTTTCCGAAGGTAACTGGCTTCAGCAGAGCGCAGATACCAAATACTGTTCTTCTAGTGTAGCCGT
AGTTAGGCCACCACTTCAAGAACTCTGTAGCACCGCCTACATACCTCGCTCTGCTAATCCTGTTACCAGT
GGCTGCTGCCAGTGGCGATAAGTCGTGTCTTACCGGGTTGGACTCAAGACGATAGTTACCGGATAAGGCG
CAGCGGTCGGGCTGAACGGGGGGTTCGTGCACACAGCCCAGCTTGGAGCGAACGACCTACACCGAACTGA
GATACCTACAGCGTGAGCTATGAGAAAGCGCCACGCTTCCCGAAGGGAGAAAGGCGGACAGGTATCCGGT
AAGCGGCAGGGTCGGAACAGGAGAGCGCACGAGGGAGCTTCCAGGGGGAAACGCCTGGTATCTTTATAGT
CCTGTCGGGTTTCGCCACCTCTGACTTGAGCGTCGATTTTTGTGATGCTCGTCAGGGGGGCGGAGCCTAT
GGAAAAACGCCAGCAACGCGGCCTTTTTACGGTTCCTGGCCTTTTGCTGGCCTTTTGCTCACATGTTCTT
TCCTGCGTTATCCCCTGATTCTGTGGATAACCGTATTACCGCCTTTGAGTGAGCTGAT
